Addgene plasmid #217688: HA-MBP-TEVpCS-ADGRD2 CTF-FLAG
Purpose: Mammalian expression of Adhesion G Protein-Coupled Receptor transmembrane domains
Depositing lab: Stephen Blacklow. Depositing organization: Harvard Medical School. Publication: Heterogeneity of tethered agonist signaling in adhesion G protein-coupled receptors. Dates AN, Jones DTD, Smith JS, Skiba MA, Rich MF, Burruss MM, Kruse AC, Blacklow SC. Cell Chem Biol. 2024 Aug 15;31(8):1542-1553.e4. doi: 10.1016/j.chembiol.2024.03.004. Epub 2024 Apr 11. PubMed 38608683.
Backbone
  Vector backbone: pFuse-hIgG1-Fc2
  Backbone manufacturer: Invitrogen
  Vector type: Mammalian Expression
Growth in bacteria
  Bacterial resistance: Bleocin (Zeocin), 50 μg/mL
  Growth temperature: 37°C
  Growth strain: DH5alpha
  Copy number: High Copy
Gene/Insert
  Gene/Insert name: ADGRD2 (alt name: GPR144)
  Species: H. sapiens (human)
  Mutation: Deletion of residues 1-636
  Entrez Gene: ADGRD2 (a.k.a. GPR144, PGR24)
  Tag / fusion protein: HA (N terminal on insert); FLAG (C terminal on insert)
  Cloning method: Gibson Cloning
Terms and licenses: Academic/Nonprofit Terms; Industry Terms: Not Available to Industry
Depositor comments: Please visit https://www.biorxiv.org/content/10.1101/2022.07.14.500097v2 for bioRxiv preprint.
How to cite: HA-MBP-TEVpCS-ADGRD2 CTF-FLAG was a gift from Stephen Blacklow (Addgene plasmid # 217688 ; http://n2t.net/addgene:217688 ; RRID:Addgene_217688)
