[The description below was written by a language model from this plasmid's Addgene catalogue record and pLannotate feature annotations shown in this document.]
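Description:
HA-MBP-TEVpCS-ADGRD2 CTF-FLAG is a 6,345 nt mammalian expression plasmid built on the pFuse-hIgG1-Fc2 backbone. It is maintained in E. coli through a high-copy ColE1/pUC-type origin. Selection uses the Streptoalloteichus hindustanus ble gene, which confers resistance to Zeocin/bleomycin-family antibiotics. The ble cassette carries both a CMV enhancer/promoter and the bacterial EM7 promoter and ends in a β-globin polyadenylation signal, so the same marker can work in bacteria and in mammalian cells.

The expression cassette is driven by a composite promoter made of the EF-1α core promoter and a truncated HTLV-1 5′ LTR segment. A synthetic poly(A) signal and a transcriptional pause site lie upstream, which should limit read-through into the unit. The open reading frame begins with the human IL-2 signal sequence, which directs the protein into the secretory pathway. An HA epitope and maltose-binding protein (malE) follow. The construct name indicates a TEV protease cleavage site next, although this site is not annotated in the feature table. After it comes human ADGRD2 (GPR144) lacking residues 1–636, that is, the C-terminal fragment containing the transmembrane domain, with a C-terminal FLAG tag according to the record.

A fragment of the backbone's IgG1 Fc sequence is still annotated downstream of the insert, ahead of the SV40 poly(A). The record does not say whether it is translated; a stop codon after the FLAG tag would presumably exclude it.

The stated purpose is mammalian expression of adhesion GPCR transmembrane domains. The design suggests that TEV cleavage would remove the HA-MBP cap and expose the receptor's native N-terminal tethered agonist, and the two epitope tags would allow detection of the protein.
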