Features (pLannotate 1.2.2; 17 found; start..end, strand, type, name):
    282..330     +  polyA_signal   poly(A) signal: synthetic polyadenylation signal
    341..432     +  misc_feature   pause site: RNA polymerase II transcriptional pause signal from the human α2 globin gene
    469..680     +  promoter       EF-1α core promoter: core promoter for human elongation factor EF-1α
    693..961     +  LTR            5' LTR (truncated): truncated 5' long terminal repeat (LTR) from human T-cell leukemia virus (HTLV) type 1
   1011..1070    +  sig_peptide    IL-2 signal sequence: human interleukin-2 signal sequence
   1071..1097    +  CDS            3xHA (fragment): three tandem HA epitope tags
   1101..2201    +  CDS            malE (fragment): MALE_ECO57 - Experimental evidence at protein level: Swiss-Prot protein existence level 1. Part of the ABC transporter complex MalEFGK involved in maltose/maltodextrin import. Binds maltose and higher maltodextrins. From Escherichia coli O157:H7.
   2223..3203    +  CDS            ADGRD2 (fragment): AGRD2_HUMAN - Also known as GPR144, PGR24. Experimental evidence at transcript level: Swiss-Prot protein existence level 2. Orphan receptor. From Homo sapiens (Human).
   3243..3923    +  CDS            IGHG1 (fragment): IGHG1_HUMAN - Experimental evidence at protein level: Swiss-Prot protein existence level 1. Constant region of immunoglobulin heavy chains. Immunoglobulins, also known as antibodies, are membrane-bound or secreted glycoproteins produced by B lymphocytes. In the recognition phase of humoral immunity, the membrane-bound immunoglobulins serve as receptors which, upon binding of a specific antigen, trigger the clonal expansion and differentiation of B lymphocytes into immunoglobulins- secreting plasma cells. Secreted immunoglobulins mediate the effector phase of humoral immunity, which results in
   3948..4069    -  polyA_signal   SV40 poly(A) signal: SV40 polyadenylation signal
   4092..4163    -  CDS            large T antigen (fragment): large T antigen from SV40 (simian virus 40)
   4173..4567    -  polyA_signal   β-globin poly(A): human β-globin polyadenylation signal
   4584..4955    -  CDS            ble: BLE_STRHI - Experimental evidence at protein level: Swiss-Prot protein existence level 1. Binding protein with a strong affinity to the bleomycin family of antibiotics. From Streptoalloteichus hindustanus.
   5017..5060    -  promoter       EM7 promoter (fragment): synthetic bacterial promoter&nbsp
   5447..5546    -  promoter       CMV promoter (fragment): human cytomegalovirus (CMV) immediate early promoter
   5548..5851    -  enhancer       CMV enhancer: human cytomegalovirus immediate early enhancer
   5931..174     -  rep_origin     ori (across the origin): high-copy-number ColE1/pMB1/pBR322/pUC origin of replication
>Addgene plasmid #217688 | HA-MBP-TEVpCS-ADGRD2 CTF-FLAG | addgene full sequence | sequence record 430278 | Addgene NGS Result
TGGCCTAACTACGGCTACACTAGAAGAACAGTATTTGGTATCTGCGCTCTGCTGAAGCCAGTTACCTTCG
GAAAAAGAGTTGGTAGCTCTTGATCCGGCAAACAAACCACCGCTGGTAGCGGTGGTTTTTTTGTTTGCAA
GCAGCAGATTACGCGCAGAAAAAAAGGATCTCAAGAAGATCCTTTGATCTTTTCTACGGGGTCTGACGCT
CAGTGGAACGAAAACTCACGTTAAGGGATTTTGGTCATGGCTAGTTAATTAACATTTAAATCAGCGGCCG
CAATAAAATATCTTTATTTTCATTACATCTGTGTGTTGGTTTTTTGTGTGAATCGTAACTAACATACGCT
CTCCATCAAAACAAAACGAAACAAAACAAACTAGCAAAATAGGCTGTCCCCAGTGCAAGTGCAGGTGCCA
GAACATTTCTCTATCGAAGGATCTGCGATCGCTCCGGTGCCCGTCAGTGGGCAGAGCGCACATCGCCCAC
AGTCCCCGAGAAGTTGGGGGGAGGGGTCGGCAATTGAACGGGTGCCTAGAGAAGGTGGCGCGGGGTAAAC
TGGGAAAGTGATGTCGTGTACTGGCTCCGCCTTTTTCCCGAGGGTGGGGGAGAACCGTATATAAGTGCAG
TAGTCGCCGTGAACGTTCTTTTTCGCAACGGGTTTGCCGCCAGAACACAGCTGAAGCTTCGAGGGGCTCG
CATCTCTCCTTCACGCGCCCGCCGCCCTACCTGAGGCCGCCATCCACGCCGGTTGAGTCGCGTTCTGCCG
CCTCCCGCCTGTGGTGCCTCCTGAACTGCGTCCGCCGTCTAGGTAAGTTTAAAGCTCAGGTCGAGACCGG
GCCTTTGTCCGGCGCTCCCTTGGAGCCTACCTAGACTCAGCCGGCTCTCCACGCTTTGCCTGACCCTGCT
TGCTCAACTCTACGTCTTTGTTTCGTTTTCTGTTCTGCGCCGTTACAGATCCAAGCTGTGACCGGCGCCT
ACCTGAGATCACCGGCGAAGGAGGGCCACCATGTACAGGATGCAACTCCTGTCTTGCATTGCACTAAGTC
TTGCACTTGTCACGAATTCGTACCCATACGATGTTCCAGATTACGCTGGATCCAAAATTGAAGAAGGCAA
ACTGGTGATTTGGATTAACGGCGATAAAGGCTATAACGGCCTGGCGGAAGTGGGCAAAAAATTTGAAAAA
GATACCGGCATTAAAGTGACCGTGGAACATCCGGATAAACTGGAAGAAAAATTTCCGCAGGTGGCGGCGA
CCGGCGATGGCCCGGATATTATTTTTTGGGCGCATGATCGCTTTGGCGGCTATGCGCAGAGCGGCCTGCT
GGCGGAAATTACCCCGGATAAAGCGTTTCAGGATAAACTGTATCCGTTTACCTGGGATGCGGTGCGCTAT
AACGGCAAACTGATTGCGTATCCGATTGCGGTGGAAGCGCTGAGCCTGATTTATAACAAAGATCTGCTGC
CGAACCCGCCGAAAACCTGGGAAGAAATTCCGGCGCTGGATAAAGAACTGAAAGCGAAAGGCAAAAGCGC
GCTGATGTTTAACCTGCAGGAACCGTATTTTACCTGGCCGCTGATTGCGGCGGATGGCGGCTATGCGTTT
AAATATGAAAACGGCAAATATGATATTAAAGATGTGGGCGTGGATAACGCGGGCGCGAAAGCGGGCCTGA
CCTTTCTGGTGGATCTGATTAAAAACAAACATATGAACGCGGATACCGATTATAGCATTGCGGAAGCGGC
GTTTAACAAAGGCGAAACCGCGATGACCATTAACGGCCCGTGGGCGTGGAGCAACATTGATACCAGCAAA
GTGAACTATGGCGTGACCGTGCTGCCGACCTTTAAAGGCCAGCCGAGCAAACCGTTTGTGGGCGTGCTGA
GCGCGGGCATTAACGCGGCGAGCCCGAACAAAGAACTGGCGAAAGAATTTCTGGAAAACTATCTGCTGAC
CGATGAAGGCCTGGAAGCGGTGAACAAAGATAAACCGCTGGGCGCGGTGGCGCTGAAAAGCTATGAAGAA
GAACTGGCGAAAGATCCGCGCATTGCGGCGACCATGGAAAACGCGCAGAAAGGCGAAATTATGCCGAACA
TTCCGCAGATGAGCGCGTTTTGGTATGCGGTGCGCACCGCGGTGATTAACGCGGCGAGCGGCCGCCAGAC
CGTGGATGAAGCGCTGAAAGATGCGCAGACCAACGAGAACCTTTACTTCCAAACCAGTTTCGCAATCCTG
CTCCAAATCTATGAGGTCCAACGCGGCCCTGAGGAAGAGTCTCTTCTGCGCACTTTGTCTTTTGTGGGGT
GCGGCGTCAGTTTCTGTGCGCTGACCACTACCTTTCTCCTGTTCCTTGTGGCCGGAGTACCTAAGTCTGA
ACGCACGACCGTGCACAAGAACCTGACCTTTTCCTTGGCTTCTGCCGAGGGCTTTCTCATGACGTCCGAA
TGGGCCAAAGCAAACGAGGTTGCCTGTGTGGCAGTGACTGTGGCGATGCATTTCCTGTTCCTGGTGGCGT
TCAGTTGGATGCTTGTGGAAGGCCTGCTTTTGTGGCGGAAGGTAGTCGCCGTGAGCATGCACCCCGGACC
TGGAATGCGTCTGTACCACGCTACCGGCTGGGGAGTGCCAGTTGGCATTGTGGCCGTGACGCTGGCTATG
CTGCCCCATGACTACGTCGCTCCGGGCCACTGCTGGCTGAATGTGCATACCAATGCCATTTGGGCTTTCG
TCGGACCCGTGCTGTTCGTCCTGACCGCTAACACCTGTATTCTGGCCCGTGTTGTCATGATCACGGTGAG
CTCAGCCCGCCGGCGCGCCCGCATGTTGTCTCCCCAGCCGTGTCTCCAGCAACAGATCTGGACCCAGATC
TGGGCGACCGTCAAGCCCGTGCTGGTGCTGCTCCCCGTGTTGGGTCTCACCTGGCTGGCAGGCATCCTGG
TGCACCTGTCCCCCGCCTGGGCGTACGCGGCTGTTGGCCTGAACTCCATCCAGGGGCTGTACATTTTTCT
GGTGTACGCAGCTTGCAATGAGGAAGTGCGCTCCGCTCTGCAGCGTATGGCAGAAAAGAAAGTCGCAGAA
GTGTTGAGAGCCCTGGGCGTGTGGGGCGGTGCGGCCAAGGAGCACAGCCTGCCCTTCAGTGTTCTGCCTC
TGTTCCTGCCTCCCAAGCCTAGCACCCCTCGCCATCCGCTCAAGGCTCCCGCCGGTTCTGACTACAAAGA
CGATGACGACAAGTGAAGATCTGACAAAACTCACACATGCCCACCGTGCCCAGCACCTGAACTCCTGGGG
GGACCGTCAGTCTTCCTCTTCCCCCCAAAACCCAAGGACACCCTCATGATCTCCCGGACCCCTGAGGTCA
CATGCGTGGTGGTGGACGTGAGCCACGAAGACCCTGAGGTCAAGTTCAACTGGTACGTGGACGGCGTGGA
GGTGCATAATGCCAAGACAAAGCCGCGGGAGGAGCAGTACAACAGCACGTACCGTGTGGTCAGCGTCCTC
ACCGTCCTGCACCAGGACTGGCTGAATGGCAAGGAGTACAAGTGCAAGGTCTCCAACAAAGCCCTCCCAG
CCCCCATCGAGAAAACCATCTCCAAAGCCAAAGGGCAGCCCCGAGAACCACAGGTGTACACCCTGCCCCC
ATCCCGGGAGGAGATGACCAAGAACCAGGTCAGCCTGACCTGCCTGGTCAAAGGCTTCTATCCCAGCGAC
ATCGCCGTGGAGTGGGAGAGCAATGGGCAGCCGGAGAACAACTACAAGACCACGCCTCCCGTGCTGGACT
CCGACGGCTCCTTCTTCCTCTACAGCAAGCTCACCGTGGACAAGAGCAGGTGGCAGCAGGGGAACGTCTT
CTCATGCTCCGTGATGCACGAGGCTCTGCACAACCACTACACGCAGAAGAGCCTCTCCCTGTCTCCGGGT
AAATGAGTGCTAGCTGGCCAGACATGATAAGATACATTGATGAGTTTGGACAAACCACAACTAGAATGCA
GTGAAAAAAATGCTTTATTTGTGAAATTTGTGATGCTATTGCTTTATTTGTAACCATTATAAGCTGCAAT
AAACAAGTTAACAACAACAATTGCATTCATTTTATGTTTCAGGTTCAGGGGGAGGTGTGGGAGGTTTTTT
AAAGCAAGTAAAACCTCTACAAATGTGGTATGGAATTAATTCTAAAATACAGCATAGCAAAACTTTAACC
TCCAAATCAAGCCTCTACTTGAATCCTTTTCTGAGGGATGAATAAGGCATAGGCATCAGGGGCTGTTGCC
AATGTGCATTAGCTGTTTGCAGCCTCACCTTCTTTCATGGAGTTTAAGATATAGTGTATTTTCCCAAGGT
TTGAACTAGCTCTTCATTTCTTTATGTTTTAAATGCACTGACCTCCCACATTCCCTTTTTAGTAAAATAT
TCAGAAATAATTTAAATACATCATTGCAATGAAAATAAATGTTTTTTATTAGGCAGAATCCAGATGCTCA
AGGCCCTTCATAATATCCCCCAGTTTAGTAGTTGGACTTAGGGAACAAAGGAACCTTTAATAGAAATTGG
ACAGCAAGAAAGCGAGCTTCTAGCTTATCCTCAGTCCTGCTCCTCTGCCACAAAGTGCACGCAGTTGCCG
GCCGGGTCGCGCAGGGCGAACTCCCGCCCCCACGGCTGCTCGCCGATCTCGGTCATGGCCGGCCCGGAGG
CGTCCCGGAAGTTCGTGGACACGACCTCCGACCACTCGGCGTACAGCTCGTCCAGGCCGCGCACCCACAC
CCAGGCCAGGGTGTTGTCCGGCACCACCTGGTCCTGGACCGCGCTGATGAACAGGGTCACGTCGTCCCGG
ACCACACCGGCGAAGTCGTCCTCCACGAAGTCCCGGGAGAACCCGAGCCGGTCGGTCCAGAACTCGACCG
CTCCGGCGACGTCGCGCGCGGTGAGCACCGGAACGGCACTGGTCAACTTGGCCATGATGGCTCCTCCTGT
CAGGAGAGGAAAGAGAAGAAGGTTAGTACAATTGCTATAGTGAGTTGTATTATACTATGCAGATATACTA
TGCCAATGATTAATTGTCAAACTAGGGCTGCAGGGTTCATAGTGCCACTTTTCCTGCACTGCCCCATCTC
CTGCCCACCCTTTCCCAGGCATAGACAGTCAGTGACTTACCAAACTCACAGGAGGGAGAAGGCAGAAGCT
TGAGACAGACCCGCGGGACCGCCGAACTGCGAGGGGACGTGGCTAGGGCGGCTTCTTTTATGGTGCGCCG
GCCCTCGGAGGCAGGGCGCTCGGGGAGGCCTAGCGGCCAATCTGCGGTGGCAGGAGGCGGGGCCGAAGGC
CGTGCCTGACCAATCCGGAGCACATAGGAGTCTCAGCCCCCCGCCCCAAAGCAAGGGGAAGTCACGCGCC
TGTAGCGCCAGCGTGTTGTGAAATGGGGGCTTGGGGGGGTTGGGGCCCTGACTAGTCAAAACAAACTCCC
ATTGACGTCAATGGGGTGGAGACTTGGAAATCCCCGTGAGTCAAACCGCTATCCACGCCCATTGATGTAC
TGCCAAAACCGCATCATCATGGTAATAGCGATGACTAATACGTAGATGTACTGCCAAGTAGGAAAGTCCC
ATAAGGTCATGTACTGGGCATAATGCCAGGCGGGCCATTTACCGTCATTGACGTCAATAGGGGGCGTACT
TGGCATATGATACACTTGATGTACTGCCAAGTGGGCAGTTTACCGTAAATACTCCACCCATTGACGTCAA
TGGAAAGTCCCTATTGGCGTTACTATGGGAACATACGTCATTATTGACGTCAATGGGCGGGGGTCGTTGG
GCGGTCAGCCAGGCGGGCCATTTACCGTAAGTTATGTAACGCCTGCAGGTTAATTAAGAACATGTGAGCA
AAAGGCCAGCAAAAGGCCAGGAACCGTAAAAAGGCCGCGTTGCTGGCGTTTTTCCATAGGCTCCGCCCCC
CTGACGAGCATCACAAAAATCGACGCTCAAGTCAGAGGTGGCGAAACCCGACAGGACTATAAAGATACCA
GGCGTTTCCCCCTGGAAGCTCCCTCGTGCGCTCTCCTGTTCCGACCCTGCCGCTTACCGGATACCTGTCC
GCCTTTCTCCCTTCGGGAAGCGTGGCGCTTTCTCATAGCTCACGCTGTAGGTATCTCAGTTCGGTGTAGG
TCGTTCGCTCCAAGCTGGGCTGTGTGCACGAACCCCCCGTTCAGCCCGACCGCTGCGCCTTATCCGGTAA
CTATCGTCTTGAGTCCAACCCGGTAAGACACGACTTATCGCCACTGGCAGCAGCCACTGGTAACAGGATT
AGCAGAGCGAGGTATGTAGGCGGTGCTACAGAGTTCTTGAAGTGG
