>Addgene plasmid #217688 | HA-MBP-TEVpCS-ADGRD2 CTF-FLAG | depositor partial sequence | sequence record 424436 | MBP-CTF Insert
ATGTACAGGATGCAACTCCTGTCTTGCATTGCACTAAGTCTTGCACTTGTCACGAATTCGTACCCATACG
ATGTTCCAGATTACGCTGGATCCAAAATTGAAGAAGGCAAACTGGTGATTTGGATTAACGGCGATAAAGG
CTATAACGGCCTGGCGGAAGTGGGCAAAAAATTTGAAAAAGATACCGGCATTAAAGTGACCGTGGAACAT
CCGGATAAACTGGAAGAAAAATTTCCGCAGGTGGCGGCGACCGGCGATGGCCCGGATATTATTTTTTGGG
CGCATGATCGCTTTGGCGGCTATGCGCAGAGCGGCCTGCTGGCGGAAATTACCCCGGATAAAGCGTTTCA
GGATAAACTGTATCCGTTTACCTGGGATGCGGTGCGCTATAACGGCAAACTGATTGCGTATCCGATTGCG
GTGGAAGCGCTGAGCCTGATTTATAACAAAGATCTGCTGCCGAACCCGCCGAAAACCTGGGAAGAAATTC
CGGCGCTGGATAAAGAACTGAAAGCGAAAGGCAAAAGCGCGCTGATGTTTAACCTGCAGGAACCGTATTT
TACCTGGCCGCTGATTGCGGCGGATGGCGGCTATGCGTTTAAATATGAAAACGGCAAATATGATATTAAA
GATGTGGGCGTGGATAACGCGGGCGCGAAAGCGGGCCTGACCTTTCTGGTGGATCTGATTAAAAACAAAC
ATATGAACGCGGATACCGATTATAGCATTGCGGAAGCGGCGTTTAACAAAGGCGAAACCGCGATGACCAT
TAACGGCCCGTGGGCGTGGAGCAACATTGATACCAGCAAAGTGAACTATGGCGTGACCGTGCTGCCGACC
TTTAAAGGCCAGCCGAGCAAACCGTTTGTGGGCGTGCTGAGCGCGGGCATTAACGCGGCGAGCCCGAACA
AAGAACTGGCGAAAGAATTTCTGGAAAACTATCTGCTGACCGATGAAGGCCTGGAAGCGGTGAACAAAGA
TAAACCGCTGGGCGCGGTGGCGCTGAAAAGCTATGAAGAAGAACTGGCGAAAGATCCGCGCATTGCGGCG
ACCATGGAAAACGCGCAGAAAGGCGAAATTATGCCGAACATTCCGCAGATGAGCGCGTTTTGGTATGCGG
TGCGCACCGCGGTGATTAACGCGGCGAGCGGCCGCCAGACCGTGGATGAAGCGCTGAAAGATGCGCAGAC
CAACGAGAACCTTTACTTCCAAACCAGTTTCGCAATCCTGCTCCAAATCTATGAGGTCCAACGCGGCCCT
GAGGAAGAGTCTCTTCTGCGCACTTTGTCTTTTGTGGGGTGCGGCGTCAGTTTCTGTGCGCTGACCACTA
CCTTTCTCCTGTTCCTTGTGGCCGGAGTACCTAAGTCTGAACGCACGACCGTGCACAAGAACCTGACCTT
TTCCTTGGCTTCTGCCGAGGGCTTTCTCATGACGTCCGAATGGGCCAAAGCAAACGAGGTTGCCTGTGTG
GCAGTGACTGTGGCGATGCATTTCCTGTTCCTGGTGGCGTTCAGTTGGATGCTTGTGGAAGGCCTGCTTT
TGTGGCGGAAGGTAGTCGCCGTGAGCATGCACCCCGGACCTGGAATGCGTCTGTACCACGCTACCGGCTG
GGGAGTGCCAGTTGGCATTGTGGCCGTGACGCTGGCTATGCTGCCCCATGACTACGTCGCTCCGGGCCAC
TGCTGGCTGAATGTGCATACCAATGCCATTTGGGCTTTCGTCGGACCCGTGCTGTTCGTCCTGACCGCTA
ACACCTGTATTCTGGCCCGTGTTGTCATGATCACGGTGAGCTCAGCCCGCCGGCGCGCCCGCATGTTGTC
TCCCCAGCCGTGTCTCCAGCAACAGATCTGGACCCAGATCTGGGCGACCGTCAAGCCCGTGCTGGTGCTG
CTCCCCGTGTTGGGTCTCACCTGGCTGGCAGGCATCCTGGTGCACCTGTCCCCCGCCTGGGCGTACGCGG
CTGTTGGCCTGAACTCCATCCAGGGGCTGTACATTTTTCTGGTGTACGCAGCTTGCAATGAGGAAGTGCG
CTCCGCTCTGCAGCGTATGGCAGAAAAGAAAGTCGCAGAAGTGTTGAGAGCCCTGGGCGTGTGGGGCGGT
GCGGCCAAGGAGCACAGCCTGCCCTTCAGTGTTCTGCCTCTGTTCCTGCCTCCCAAGCCTAGCACCCCTC
GCCATCCGCTCAAGGCTCCCGCCGGTTCTGACTACAAAGACGATGACGACAAGTGAAGATCTGACAAAAC
TCACACA
